Addgene plasmid #37539: pcDNA3.1 AK3 Hyg
Depositing lab: David Sidransky. Depositing organization: Johns Hopkins University and School of Medicine. Publication: Adenylate kinase 3 sensitizes cells to cigarette smoke condensate vapor induced cisplatin resistance. Chang X, Ravi R, Pham V, Bedi A, Chatterjee A, Sidransky D. PLoS One. 2011;6(6):e20806. Epub 2011 Jun 15. 10.1371/journal.pone.0020806 PubMed 21698293.
Backbone
  Vector backbone: pcDNA3.1(+) hygro
  Backbone manufacturer: Invitrogen
  Backbone size w/o insert (bp): 5597
  Vector type: Mammalian Expression
  Selectable markers: Hygromycin
Growth in bacteria
  Bacterial resistance: Ampicillin, 100 μg/mL
  Growth temperature: 37°C
  Growth strain: DH5alpha
  Copy number: High Copy
Gene/Insert
  Gene/Insert name: AK3 (alt name: adenylate kinase-3)
  Species: H. sapiens (human)
  Entrez Gene: AK3 (a.k.a. AK3L1, AK6, AKL3L, AKL3L1, FIX)
  Promoter: CMV
  Cloning method: Restriction Enzyme; 5′ cloning site EcoRI (unknown if destroyed); 3′ cloning site NotI (unknown if destroyed)
  Sequencing primers: 5′ CMV-F; 3′ BGH-Rev
Terms and licenses: Academic/Nonprofit Terms; Industry Terms: Not Available to Industry
How to cite: pcDNA3.1 AK3 Hyg was a gift from David Sidransky (Addgene plasmid # 37539 ; http://n2t.net/addgene:37539 ; RRID:Addgene_37539)
