[The description below was written by a language model from this plasmid's Addgene catalogue record.]
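Description:
pcDNA3.1 AK3 Hyg is a mammalian expression plasmid built on the commercial pcDNA3.1(+) hygro backbone (about 5.6 kb without insert). It is maintained in E. coli as a high-copy plasmid under ampicillin selection. In mammalian cells, the backbone's hygromycin resistance marker allows transfected cells to be enriched or stable lines to be established. No feature table accompanies the record, so details such as the exact origins of replication, the polyadenylation signals and the promoter driving the hygromycin marker are not explicitly listed. The use of a BGH reverse sequencing primer is consistent with the bovine growth hormone polyadenylation region that normally lies downstream of the cloning site in this vector family.

The payload is the human AK3 gene, encoding adenylate kinase 3, a member of the adenylate kinase family of nucleotide phosphotransferases. It was inserted by restriction cloning between the EcoRI and NotI sites of the polylinker, although the record does not say whether these sites remain intact. Expression is driven by the CMV immediate-early promoter, which gives strong constitutive transcription in many mammalian cell types. No epitope tag, fusion partner or reporter is recorded, so the protein is presumably expressed untagged. The insert size and any mutations are also not stated.

The construct is suited to transient or stable overexpression of AK3 in cultured mammalian cells. The associated publication examined the role of adenylate kinase 3 in cisplatin resistance induced by cigarette smoke condensate vapor, which points to its use in gain-of-function experiments on drug sensitivity.
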