>Addgene plasmid #37539 | pcDNA3.1 AK3 Hyg | addgene partial sequence | sequence record 50330 | CMV-F 5'-CGCAAATGGGCGGTAGGCGTG-3'
TAGCAGAGCTCTCTGGCTACTAGAGAACCCACTGCTTACTGGCTTATCGAAATTAATACGACTCACTATA
GGGAGACCCAAGCTGGCTAGCGTTTAAACTTAAGCTTGGTACCATGGGGGCGTCCGCGCGGCTGCTGCGA
GCGGTGATCATGGGGGCCCCGGGCTCGGGCAAGGGCACCGTGTCGTCGCGCATCACTACACACTTCGAGC
TGAAGCACCTCTCCAGCGGGGACCTGCTCCGGGACAACATGCTGCGGGGCACAGAAATTGGCGTGTTAGC
CAAGGCTTTCATTGACCAAGGGAAACTCATCCCAGATGATGTCATGACTCGGCTGGCCCTTCATGAGCTG
AAAAATCTCACCCAGTATAGCTGGCTGTTGGATGGTTTTCCAAGGACACTTCCACAGGCAGAAGCCCTAG
ATAGAGCTTATCAGATCGACACAGTGATTAACCTGAATGTGCCCTTTGAGGTCATTAAACAACGCCTTAC
TGCTCGCTGGATTCATCCCGCCAGTGGCCGAGTCTATAACATTGAATTCAACCCTCCCAAAACTGTGGGC
ATTGATGACCTGACTGGGGAGCCTCTCATTCAGCGTGAGGATGATAAACCAGAGACGGTTATCAAGAGAC
TAAAGGCTTATGAAGACCAAACAAAGCCAGTCCTGGAATATTACCAGAAAAAAGGGGTGCTGGAAACATT
CTCCGGAACAGAAACCAACAAGATTTGGCCCTATGTATATGCTTTCCTACAAACTAAAGTTCCACAAAGA
AGCCAGAAAGCTTCAGTTACTCCATGAGCGGCCGCTCGAGTCTAGAGGGCCCGTTTAAACCCGCTGATCA
GCCTCGACTGTGCCTTCTAGTTGCCAGCCATCTGTTGTTTGCCCCTCCCCCGTGCCTTCCTTGACCCTGG
AAGGTGCCACTCCCACTGTCCTT
